>Addgene plasmid #190128 | pBP_sgRNA | addgene full sequence | sequence record 384916 | Addgene NGS Result
GTCCGGCAAAAAAGGGCAAGGTGTCACCACCCTGCCCTTTTTCTTTAAAACCGAAAAGATTACTTCGCGT
TATGCAGGCTTCCTCGCTCACTGACTCGCTGCGCTCGGTCGTTCGGCTGCGGCGAGCGGTATCAGCTCAC
TCAAAGGCGGTAATACGGTTATCCACAGAATCAGGGGATAACGCAGGAAAGAACATGTGAGCAAAAGGCC
AGCAAAAGGCCAGGAACCGTAAAAAGGCCGCGTTGCTGGCGTTTTTCCACAGGCTCCGCCCCCCTGACGA
GCATCACAAAAATCGACGCTCAAGTCAGAGGTGGCGAAACCCGACAGGACTATAAAGATACCAGGCGTTT
CCCCCTGGAAGCTCCCTCGTGCGCTCTCCTGTTCCGACCCTGCCGCTTACCGGATACCTGTCCGCCTTTC
TCCCTTCGGGAAGCGTGGCGCTTTCTCATAGCTCACGCTGTAGGTATCTCAGTTCGGTGTAGGTCGTTCG
CTCCAAGCTGGGCTGTGTGCACGAACCCCCCGTTCAGCCCGACCGCTGCGCCTTATCCGGTAACTATCGT
CTTGAGTCCAACCCGGTAAGACACGACTTATCGCCACTGGCAGCAGCCACTGGTAACAGGATTAGCAGAG
CGAGGTATGTAGGCGGTGCTACAGAGTTCTTGAAGTGGTGGCCTAACTACGGCTACACTAGAAGAACAGT
ATTTGGTATCTGCGCTCTGCTGAAGCCAGTTACCTTCGGAAAAAGAGTTGGTAGCTCTTGATCCGGCAAA
CAAACCACCGCTGGTAGCGGTGGTTTTTTTGTTTGCAAGCAGCAGATTACGCGCAGAAAAAAAGGATCTC
AAGAAGATCCTTTGATCTTTTCTACGGGGTCTGACGCTCAGTGGAACGAAAACTCACGTTAAGGGATTTT
GGTCATGAGATTATCAAAAAGGATCTTCACCTAGATCCTTTTAAATTAAAAATGAAGTTTTAAATCAATC
TAAAGTATATATGAGTAAACTTGGTCTGACAGCTCGAGGCTTGGATTCTCACCAATAAAAAACGCCCGGC
GGCAACCGAGCGTTCTGAACAAATCCAGATGGAGTTCTGAGGTCATTACTGGATCTATCAACAGGAGTCC
AAGCGAGCTCGATATCAAATTACGCCCCGCCCTGCCACTCATCGCAGTACTGTTGTAATTCATTAAGCAT
TCTGCCGACATGGAAGCCATCACAAACGGCATGATGAACCTGAATCGCCAGCGGCATCAGCACCTTGTCG
CCTTGCGTATAATATTTGCCCATGGTGAAAACGGGGGCGAAGAAGTTGTCCATATTGGCCACGTTTAAAT
CAAAACTGGTGAAACTCACCCAGGGATTGGCTGACACGAAAAACATATTCTCAATAAACCCTTTAGGGAA
ATAGGCCAGGTTTTCACCGTAACACGCCACATCTTGCGAATATATGTGTAGAAACTGCCGGAAATCGTCG
TGGTATTCACTCCAGAGCGATGAAAACGTTTCAGTTTGCTCATGGAAAACGGTGTAACAAGGGTGAACAC
TATCCCATATCACCAGCTCACCGTCTTTCATTGCCATACGAAATTCCGGATGAGCATTCATCAGGCGGGC
AAGAATGTGAATAAAGGCCGGATAAAACTTGTGCTTATTTTTCTTTACGGTCTTTAAAAAGGCCGTAATA
TCCAGCTGAACGGTCTGGTTATAGGTACATTGAGCAACTGACTGAAATGCCTCAAAATGTTCTTTACGAT
GCCATTGGGATATATCAACGGTGGTATATCCAGTGATTTTTTTCTCCATTTTAGCTTCCTTAGCTCCTGA
AAATCTCGATAACTCAAAAAATACGCCCGGTAGTGATCTTATTTCATTATGGTGAAAGTTGGAACCTCTT
ACGTGCCCGATCAACTCGAGTGCCACCTGACGTCTAAGAAACCATTATTATCATGACATTAACCTATAAA
AATAGGCGTATCACGAGGCAGAATTTCAGATAAAAAAAATCCTTAGCTTTCGCTAAGGATGATTTCTGGA
ATTCGCGGCCGCTTCTAGAATCTTGGTCTCTCTATCGATCTTTGACAGCTAGCTCAGTCCTAGGTATAAT
ACTAGTAAGTCTTCCATATGGTGTTGGCGGGTGTCGGGGCTGGCTTAACTATGCGGCATCAGAGCAGATT
GTACTGAGAGTGCACCATATGCGGTGTGAAATACCGCACAGATGCGTAAGGAGAAAATACCGCATCAGGC
GCCATTCGCCATTCAGGCTGCGCAACTGTTGGGAAGGGCGATCGGTGCGGGCCTCTTCGCTATTACGCCA
GCTGGCGAAAGGGGGATGTGCTGCAAGGCGATTAAGTTGGGTAACGCCAGGGTTTTCCCAGTCACGACGT
TGTAAAACGACGGCCAGTGAATTGACGCGTATTGGGATATCCCAATGGCGCGCCGAGCTTGGCTCGAGCA
TGGTCATAGCTGTTTCCTGTGTGAAATTGTTATCCGCTCACAATTCCACACAACATACGAGCCGGAAGCA
TAAAGTGTAAAGCCTGGGGTGCCTAATGAGTGAGCTAACTCACATTAACGCACTAGTGGATCCGAAGACA
AGTTTTAGAGCTAGAAATAGCAAGTTAAAATAAGGCTAGTCCGTTATCAACTTGAAAAAGTGGCACCGAG
TCGGTGCTTTTTTTGAAGCTTTGTTTGAGACCGCATGCAATTTAGCTGCA
Features (pLannotate 1.2.2; 14 found; start..end, strand, type, name):
      2..59      +  terminator     his operon terminator: This putative transcriptin terminator from the E. coli his operon has a 2-bp deletion introduced during synthesis. Its efficiency has not been determined.
    254..842     -  rep_origin     ori: high-copy-number ColE1/pMB1/pBR322/pUC origin of replication
   1025..1119    -  terminator     lambda t0 terminator: transcription terminator from phage lambda
   1143..1799    -  CDS            cat: CAT_ECOLX - Experimental evidence at protein level: Swiss-Prot protein existence level 1. This enzyme is an effector of chloramphenicol resistance in bacteria. From Escherichia coli. This protein is used as a marker in many commonly used cloning vectors, such as pACYC184.
   1800..1897    -  promoter       cat promoter: promoter of the E. coli cat gene encoding chloramphenicol acetyltransferase
   1983..2026    -  terminator     bacterial terminator: putative bacterial transcription terminator
   2029..2048    +  misc_feature   BioBrick prefix: BioBrick prefix for parts that start with "ATG"
   2072..2106    +  promoter       J23119(SpeI) promoter: bacterial promoter (Registry of Standard Biological Parts BBa J23119) modified to end with an SpeI site
   2140..2239    +  misc_feature   bom (fragment): basis of mobility region from pBR322
   2245..2402    -  CDS            lacZα (fragment): LacZα fragment of β-galactosidase; lacZ fragment
   2477..2493    -  protein_bind   lac operator: The lac repressor binds to the lac operator to inhibit transcription in E. coli. This inhibition can be relieved by adding lactose or isopropyl-β-D-thiogalactopyranoside (IPTG). lac repressor encoded by lacI
   2501..2531    -  promoter       lac promoter: promoter for the E. coli lac operon
   2546..2567    -  protein_bind   CAP binding site: CAP binding activates transcription in the presence of cAMP. E. coli catabolite activator protein
   2592..2667    +  misc_RNA       gRNA scaffold: guide RNA scaffold for the Streptococcus pyogenes CRISPR/Cas9 system
