[The description below was written by a language model from this plasmid's Addgene catalogue record and pLannotate feature annotations shown in this document.]
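Description:
pBP_sgRNA is a small (about 2.7 kb) empty Level 0 MoClo entry plasmid built on the pBP / pSB1C3 BioBrick-style backbone. It is intended for Golden Gate cloning of single guide RNAs as standardized parts. It belongs to a toolkit developed for studying gene expression and regulation in Acinetobacter baumannii, although this plasmid itself is an E. coli cloning vector. It replicates at high copy from a ColE1/pUC-type origin and is selected with chloramphenicol through a cat gene driven by its native promoter and followed by the lambda t0 terminator. Further terminators (a his operon terminator and a putative bacterial terminator) flank the cloning region and insulate it from backbone transcription. A BioBrick prefix remnant from the parental backbone is also annotated.

The functional region is arranged as a ready-made sgRNA expression unit with a replaceable placeholder. A strong constitutive J23119(SpeI) promoter sits upstream, and the Streptococcus pyogenes Cas9 gRNA scaffold sits downstream. Between them, in the opposite orientation, lies a lacZα fragment cassette with its lac promoter, lac operator and CAP binding site. A short stretch annotated as a pBR322 bom fragment is also found here. This layout suggests that a spacer is inserted by Golden Gate assembly in place of the lacZα dropout, joining the promoter to the spacer and scaffold. Correct clones could then be identified by blue/white screening, which matches the lacZ marker listed in the record. The record does not name the Type IIS enzymes or overhangs used, and no guide sequence or Cas9 gene is present. The resulting sgRNA part would presumably be passed into higher-level MoClo assemblies for CRISPR-based applications.
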