Addgene plasmid #190128: pBP_sgRNA
Purpose: (Empty Backbone) Level 0 MoClo plasmid for Golden Gate cloning of sgRNAs
Depositing lab: Veronica Godoy-Carter. Depositing organization: Northeastern University. Publication: AspFlex: Molecular Tools to Study Gene Expression and Regulation in Acinetobacter baumannii. Brychcy M, Kokodynski A, Lloyd D, Godoy VG. ACS Synth Biol. 2023 Aug 16. doi: 10.1021/acssynbio.3c00167. PubMed 37587063.
Backbone
  Vector backbone: pBP / pSB1C3
  Backbone manufacturer: Paul Freemont Lab / iGem
  Vector type: CRISPR
  Selectable markers: lacZ
Growth in bacteria
  Bacterial resistance: Chloramphenicol, 25 μg/mL
  Growth temperature: 37°C
  Growth strain: DH5alpha
  Copy number: High Copy
Gene/Insert
  Gene/Insert name: None
Terms and licenses: Academic/Nonprofit Terms; Industry Terms: Not Available to Industry
How to cite: pBP_sgRNA was a gift from Veronica Godoy-Carter (Addgene plasmid # 190128 ; http://n2t.net/addgene:190128 ; RRID:Addgene_190128)
